>Addgene plasmid #8684 | HOXB13 (human) Myc-tag-Bluescript | addgene partial sequence | sequence record 17395 | 8684 with T3
GTGGCGGCCGCTCTAGCCGTCGACTCCCTTTTTTTTCCACAGCTCGTCCATGGAACAAAAACTCATCTCA
GAAGAAGATCTGAACTCCATGGAGCCCGGCAATTATGCCACCTTGGATGGAGCCAAGGATATCGAAGGCT
TGCTGGGAGCGGGAGGGGGGCGGAATCTGGTCGCCCACTCCCCTCTGACCAGCCACCCAGCGGCGCCTAC
GCTGATGCCTGCTGTCAACTATGCCCCCTTGGATCTGCCAGGCTCGGCGGAGCCGCCAAAGCAATGCCAC
CCATGCCCTGGGGTGCCCCAGGGGACGTCCCCAGCTCCCGTGCCTTATGGTTACTTTGGAGGCGGGTACT
ACTCCTGCCGAGTGTCCCGGAGCTCGCTGAAACCCTGTGCCCAGGCAGCCACCCTGGCCGCGTACCCCGC
GGAGACTCCCACGGCCGGGGAAGAGTACCCCAGTCGCCCCACTGAGTTTGCCTTCTATCCGGGATATCCG
GGAACCTACCAGCCTATGGCCAGTTACCTGGACGTGTCTGTGGTGCAGACTCTGGGTGCTCCTGGAGAAC
CGCGACATGACTCCCTGTTGCCTGTGGACAGTTACCAGTCTTGGGCTCTCGCTGGTGGCTGGAACAGCCA
GATGTGTTGCCAGGGAGAACAGAACCCACCAGGTCCCTTTTGGAAGGCAGCATTTGCAGACTCCAGCGGG
CAGCACCCTCCTGACGCCTGCGCCTTTCGTCGCGGCCGCAAGAAACGCATTCCGTACAGCAAGGGGCAGT
TGCGGGAGCTGGAGCGGGAGTATGCGGCTAACAAGTTCATCACCAAGGACAAGAGGCGCAAGATCTCGGC
AGCCACCAGCCTCTCGGAGCGCCAGATTACCATCTGGTTTC
