[The description below was written by a language model from this plasmid's Addgene catalogue record.]
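Description:
HOXB13 (human) Myc-tag-Bluescript is a small, high-copy bacterial cloning plasmid built on the Stratagene Bluescript SK+ phagemid backbone (about 2.95 kb without insert) and selected with ampicillin. Although the repository classes it as a bacterial expression vector, Bluescript is in general a cloning and in vitro transcription vector. Bluescript vectors typically carry a pUC-type origin for propagation in E. coli, an f1 origin for single-stranded DNA rescue, and a polylinker flanked by T3 and T7 phage promoters. No feature table is provided here to confirm these elements individually, though T3 and T7 are listed as the sequencing primers on either side of the insert.

The payload is an insert of roughly 1.06 kb encoding human HOXB13 (alternative name SDX1), a homeobox transcription factor, modified to carry a Myc epitope tag at its N-terminus so the protein can be detected or immunoprecipitated with anti-Myc antibodies. The fragment was placed by restriction cloning, with XmaI at the 5′ end. At the 3′ end, an EcoRI site derived from a TA-cloning linker leads to HindIII, and the sites are recorded as retained, so the tagged coding region should be recoverable for subcloning. The record does not state any promoter for eukaryotic expression, nor the orientation of the insert relative to the T3 and T7 promoters. The plasmid is therefore best regarded as a source of Myc-tagged HOXB13 cDNA for transfer into expression vectors, or potentially as a template for in vitro transcription of RNA or riboprobes. The associated study examined homeobox gene expression, including HOXB13, in scarless fetal wound healing.
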