Addgene plasmid #8684: HOXB13 (human) Myc-tag-Bluescript
Depositing lab: Corey Largman. Depositing organization: San Francisco VA Health Care System. Publication: Modulation of the human homeobox genes PRX-2 and HOXB13 in scarless fetal wounds. Stelnicki EJ, Arbeit J, Cass DL, Saner C, Harrison M, Largman C. J Invest Dermatol 1998 Jul;111(1):57-63. 10.1046/j.1523-1747.1998.00238.x PubMed 9665387.
Backbone
  Vector backbone: Bluescript SK+
  Backbone manufacturer: Stratagene
  Backbone size w/o insert (bp): 2950
  Vector type: Bacterial Expression
Growth in bacteria
  Bacterial resistance: Ampicillin, 100 μg/mL
  Growth temperature: 37°C
  Growth strain: DH5alpha
  Copy number: High Copy
Gene/Insert
  Gene/Insert name: HOXB13 (alt name: SDX1)
  Species: H. sapiens (human)
  Insert size (bp): 1058
  Mutation: Myc tag on N-terminal
  Entrez Gene: HOXB13 (a.k.a. HPC9, PSGD)
  Tag / fusion protein: Myc (N terminal on insert)
  Cloning method: Restriction Enzyme; 5′ cloning site XmaI (not destroyed); 3′ cloning site EcoRI in TA linker to HindIII (not destroyed)
  Sequencing primers: 5′ T3; 3′ T7
Terms and licenses: Academic/Nonprofit Terms; Industry Terms: Not Available to Industry
How to cite: HOXB13 (human) Myc-tag-Bluescript was a gift from Corey Largman (Addgene plasmid # 8684 ; http://n2t.net/addgene:8684 ; RRID:Addgene_8684)
